Addgene plasmid #204371: hKCNQ5(S448I).ires.GFP-pcDNA3
Purpose: Heterologous expression in mammalian cell lines or Xenopus oocyte (T7 RNA pol)
Depositing lab: Aguan Wei. Depositing organization: Seattle Children's Hospital and Research Institute. Publication: Human KCNQ5 de novo mutations underlie epilepsy and intellectual disability. Wei AD, Wakenight P, Zwingman TA, Bard AM, Sahai N, Willemsen MH, Schelhaas HJ, Stegmann APA, Verhoeven JS, de Man SA, Wessels MW, Kleefstra T, Shinde DN, Helbig KL, Basinger A, Wagner VF, Rodriguez-Buritica D, Bryant E, Millichap JJ, Millen KJ, Dobyns WB, Ramirez JM, Kalume FK. J Neurophysiol. 2022 Jul 1;128(1):40-61. doi: 10.1152/jn.00509.2021. Epub 2022 May 18. PubMed 35583973.
Backbone
  Vector backbone: pcDNA3
  Vector type: Mammalian Expression
Growth in bacteria
  Bacterial resistance: Ampicillin, 100 μg/mL
  Growth temperature: 37°C
  Growth strain: DH5alpha
  Copy number: High Copy
Gene/Insert
  Gene/Insert name: KCNQ5
  Species: H. sapiens (human)
  Mutation: S448I
  GenBank ID: AF249278.1
  Entrez Gene: KCNQ5 (a.k.a. Kv7.5, MRD46)
  Promoter: CMV/T7 RNApol
  Cloning method: Restriction Enzyme; 5′ cloning site unknown (unknown if destroyed)
Terms and licenses: Academic/Nonprofit Terms; Industry Terms: Not Available to Industry
Depositor comments: Mutation created in KCNQ5-202 splice variant (Ensembl), referenced to KCNQ5-201 (Ensembl).
How to cite: hKCNQ5(S448I).ires.GFP-pcDNA3 was a gift from Aguan Wei (Addgene plasmid # 204371 ; http://n2t.net/addgene:204371 ; RRID:Addgene_204371)
