[The description below was written by a language model from this plasmid's Addgene catalogue record and pLannotate feature annotations shown in this document.]
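Description:
hKCNQ5(S448I).ires.GFP-pcDNA3 is a pcDNA3-based mammalian expression plasmid of about 10.2 kb carrying the human KCNQ5 (Kv7.5) potassium channel subunit with an S448I substitution. According to the depositor, the mutation was built in the KCNQ5-202 splice variant, with residue numbering referenced to KCNQ5-201. It is propagated in E. coli through a high-copy ColE1/pUC-type origin with ampicillin selection (AmpR). The backbone also retains an f1 origin and an SV40 promoter-driven neomycin resistance cassette with an SV40 poly(A) signal, which could support G418 selection of stably transfected mammalian cells.

The expression unit is bicistronic. The CMV immediate-early enhancer and promoter are followed by a T7 promoter, then the KCNQ5 coding sequence, an EMCV IRES, EGFP and the bovine growth hormone polyadenylation signal. A single transcript therefore yields the untagged channel by cap-dependent translation and EGFP by internal initiation, so transfected cells can be identified by fluorescence without fusing a reporter to the channel. The T7 promoter permits in vitro synthesis of RNA for injection into Xenopus oocytes. A short Xenopus beta-globin 5'-UTR match is annotated upstream of the insert, though on the reverse strand, so its contribution is unclear. Small annotated fragments such as the HIV-1 LTR, ble, lacI and bom hits appear to be backbone remnants or partial matches rather than functional parts.

The stated purpose is heterologous expression in mammalian cell lines or Xenopus oocytes. The associated publication concerns de novo KCNQ5 mutations in epilepsy and intellectual disability, which suggests use in functional characterisation of this variant of an M-type current channel.
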