Features (pLannotate 1.2.2; 25 found; start..end, strand, type, name):
    571..1290    +  CDS            EGFP: the original enhanced GFP (Yang et al., 1996) mammalian codon-optimized
   1306..1324    -  promoter       SP6 promoter: promoter for bacteriophage SP6 RNA polymerase
   1350..1574    +  polyA_signal   bGH poly(A) signal: bovine growth hormone polyadenylation signal
   1578..1599    +  promoter       SV40 promoter (fragment): SV40 enhancer and early promoter
   1620..2048    +  rep_origin     f1 ori (sequence partly withheld): f1 bacteriophage origin of replication; arrow indicates direction of (+) strand synthesis
   2062..2391    +  promoter       SV40 promoter: SV40 enhancer and early promoter
   2458..3249    +  CDS            neo: KKA2_KLEPN - Also known as kan, nptII. Experimental evidence at protein level: Swiss-Prot protein existence level 1. Resistance to kanamycin, neomycin, paromomycin, ribostamycin, butirosin and gentamicin B. From Klebsiella pneumoniae.
   3273..3431    +  CDS            ble (fragment): BLE_KLEPN - Experimental evidence at protein level: Swiss-Prot protein existence level 1. Binding protein with a strong affinity to the bleomycin family of antibiotics. Binds to CL990; an antimitotic-antibiotic compound. From Klebsiella pneumoniae.
   3426..3547    +  polyA_signal   SV40 poly(A) signal: SV40 polyadenylation signal
   3620..3636    -  protein_bind   lac operator: The lac repressor binds to the lac operator to inhibit transcription in E. coli. This inhibition can be relieved by adding lactose or isopropyl-β-D-thiogalactopyranoside (IPTG). lac repressor encoded by lacI
   3644..3674    -  promoter       lac promoter: promoter for the E. coli lac operon
   3689..3710    -  protein_bind   CAP binding site: CAP binding activates transcription in the presence of cAMP. E. coli catabolite activator protein
   3723..3815    -  CDS            lacI (fragment): lac repressor; lacI; The lac repressor binds to the lac operator to inhibit transcription in E. coli. This inhibition can be relieved by adding lactose or isopropyl-β-D-thiogalactopyranoside (IPTG).
   3998..4586    -  rep_origin     ori: high-copy-number ColE1/pMB1/pBR322/pUC origin of replication
   4757..5617    -  CDS            AmpR: β-lactamase; bla; confers resistance to ampicillin, carbenicillin, and related antibiotics
   5618..5722    -  promoter       AmpR promoter: bla
   5781..5833    -  misc_feature   bom (fragment): basis of mobility region from pBR322
   5988..6367    +  enhancer       CMV enhancer: human cytomegalovirus immediate early enhancer
   6368..6571    +  promoter       CMV promoter: human cytomegalovirus (CMV) immediate early promoter
   6567..6600    +  LTR            5' LTR (truncated) (fragment): truncated 5' long terminal repeat (LTR) from HIV-1
   6616..6634    +  promoter       T7 promoter: promoter for bacteriophage T7 RNA polymerase
   6641..6662    +  misc_feature   MCS (fragment): pBluescript multiple cloning site
   6673..6715    -  5'UTR          Xenopus globin 5'-UTR: translational enhancer from the 5'-UTR of the major beta-globin gene of Xenopus laevis
   6884..9613    +  CDS            KCNQ5: KCNQ5_HUMAN - Experimental evidence at protein level: Swiss-Prot protein existence level 1. Associates with KCNQ3 to form a potassium channel which contributes to M-type current, a slowly activating and deactivating potassium conductance which plays a critical role in determining the subthreshold electrical excitability of neurons. Therefore, it is important in the regulation of neuronal excitability. May contribute, with other potassium channels, to the molecular diversity of a heterogeneous population of M-channels, varying in kinetic and pharmacological properties, which underlie this physi
  10210..570     +  misc_feature   IRES2 (across the origin): internal ribosome entry site (IRES) of the encephalomyocarditis virus (EMCV)
>Addgene plasmid #204371 | hKCNQ5(S448I).ires.GFP-pcDNA3 | addgene full sequence | sequence record 404019 | Addgene NGS Result
CCCCTAACGTTACTGGCCGAAGCCGCTTGGAATAAGGCCGGTGTGCGTTTGTCTATATGTTATTTTCCAC
CATATTGCCGTCTTTTGGCAATGTGAGGGCCCGGAAACCTGGCCCTGTCTTCTTGACGAGCATTCCTAGG
GGTCTTTCCCCTCTCGCCAAAGGAATGCAAGGTCTGTTGAATGTCGTGAAGGAAGCAGTTCCTCTGGAAG
CTTCTTGAAGACAAACAACGTCTGTAGCGACCCTTTGCAGGCAGCGGAACCCCCCACCTGGCGACAGGTG
CCTCTGCGGCCAAAAGCCACGTGTATAAGATACACCTGCAAAGGCGGCACAACCCCAGTGCCACGTTGTG
AGTTGGATAGTTGTGGAAAGAGTCAAATGGCTCTCCTCAAGCGTATTCAACAAGGGGCTGAAGGATGCCC
AGAAGGTACCCCATTGTATGGGATCTGATCTGGGGCCTCGGTACACATGCTTTACATGTGTTTAGTCGAG
GTTAAAAAAACGTCTAGGCCCCCCGAACCACGGGGACGTGGTTTTCCTTTGAAAAACACGATGATAATAT
GGCCACAACCATGGTGAGCAAGGGCGAGGAGCTGTTCACCGGGGTGGTGCCCATCCTGGTCGAGCTGGAC
GGCGACGTAAACGGCCACAAGTTCAGCGTGTCCGGCGAGGGCGAGGGCGATGCCACCTACGGCAAGCTGA
CCCTGAAGTTCATCTGCACCACCGGCAAGCTGCCCGTGCCCTGGCCCACCCTCGTGACCACCCTGACCTA
CGGCGTGCAGTGCTTCAGCCGCTACCCCGACCACATGAAGCAGCACGACTTCTTCAAGTCCGCCATGCCC
GAAGGCTACGTCCAGGAGCGCACCATCTTCTTCAAGGACGACGGCAACTACAAGACCCGCGCCGAGGTGA
AGTTCGAGGGCGACACCCTGGTGAACCGCATCGAGCTGAAGGGCATCGACTTCAAGGAGGACGGCAACAT
CCTGGGGCACAAGCTGGAGTACAACTACAACAGCCACAACGTCTATATCATGGCCGACAAGCAGAAGAAC
GGCATCAAGGTGAACTTCAAGATCCGCCACAACATCGAGGACGGCAGCGTGCAGCTCGCCGACCACTACC
AGCAGAACACCCCCATCGGCGACGGCCCCGTGCTGCTGCCCGACAACCACTACCTGAGCACCCAGTCCGC
CCTGAGCAAAGACCCCAACGAGAAGCGCGATCACATGGTCCTGCTGGAGTTCGTGACCGCCGCCGGGATC
ACTCTCGGCATGGACGAGCTGTACAAGTAATCTAGAGGGCCCTATTCTATAGTGTCACCTAAATGCTAGA
GCTCGCTGATCAGCCTCGACTGTGCCTTCTAGTTGCCAGCCATCTGTTGTTTGCCCCTCCCCCGTGCCTT
CCTTGACCCTGGAAGGTGCCACTCCCACTGTCCTTTCCTAATAAAATGAGGAAATTGCATCGCATTGTCT
GAGTAGGTGTCATTCTATTCTGGGGGGTGGGGTGGGGCAGGACAGCAAGGGGGAGGATTGGGAAGACAAT
AGCAGGCATGCTGGGGATGCGGTGGGCTCTATGGCTTCTGAGGCGGAAAGAACCAGCTGGGGCTCTAGGG
GGTATCCCC
[124 nt withheld, positions 1620-1743]
C
[91 nt withheld, positions 1745-1835]
A
[49 nt withheld, positions 1837-1885]
CCTTTGACGTTGGAGTCCACGTTCTTT
[37 nt withheld, positions 1913-1949]
ACCCTATCTCGGTCTATTCTTTTGATTTATAAGGGATTTTGCCGATTTCGGCCTATTGGTTAAAAAATGA
GCTGATTTAACAAAAATTTAACGCGAATTAATTCTGTGGAATGTGTGTCAGTTAGGGTGTGGAAAGTCCC
CAGGCTCCCCAGCAGGCAGAAGTATGCAAAGCATGCATCTCAATTAGTCAGCAACCAGGTGTGGAAAGTC
CCCAGGCTCCCCAGCAGGCAGAAGTATGCAAAGCATGCATCTCAATTAGTCAGCAACCATAGTCCCGCCC
CTAACTCCGCCCATCCCGCCCCTAACTCCGCCCAGTTCCGCCCATTCTCCGCCCCATGGCTGACTAATTT
TTTTTATTTATGCAGAGGCCGAGGCCGCCTCTGCCTCTGAGCTATTCCAGAAGTAGTGAGGAGGCTTTTT
TGGAGGCCTAGGCTTTTGCAAAAAGCTCCCGGGAGCTTGTATATCCATTTTCGGATCTGATCAAGAGACA
GGATGAGGATCGTTTCGCATGATTGAACAAGATGGATTGCACGCAGGTTCTCCGGCCGCTTGGGTGGAGA
GGCTATTCGGCTATGACTGGGCACAACAGACAATCGGCTGCTCTGATGCCGCCGTGTTCCGGCTGTCAGC
GCAGGGGCGCCCGGTTCTTTTTGTCAAGACCGACCTGTCCGGTGCCCTGAATGAACTGCAGGACGAGGCA
GCGCGGCTATCGTGGCTGGCCACGACGGGCGTTCCTTGCGCAGCTGTGCTCGACGTTGTCACTGAAGCGG
GAAGGGACTGGCTGCTATTGGGCGAAGTGCCGGGGCAGGATCTCCTGTCATCTCACCTTGCTCCTGCCGA
GAAAGTATCCATCATGGCTGATGCAATGCGGCGGCTGCATACGCTTGATCCGGCTACCTGCCCATTCGAC
CACCAAGCGAAACATCGCATCGAGCGAGCACGTACTCGGATGGAAGCCGGTCTTGTCGATCAGGATGATC
TGGACGAAGAGCATCAGGGGCTCGCGCCAGCCGAACTGTTCGCCAGGCTCAAGGCGCGCATGCCCGACGG
CGAGGATCTCGTCGTGACCCATGGCGATGCCTGCTTGCCGAATATCATGGTGGAAAATGGCCGCTTTTCT
GGATTCATCGACTGTGGCCGGCTGGGTGTGGCGGACCGCTATCAGGACATAGCGTTGGCTACCCGTGATA
TTGCTGAAGAGCTTGGCGGCGAATGGGCTGACCGCTTCCTCGTGCTTTACGGTATCGCCGCTCCCGATTC
GCAGCGCATCGCCTTCTATCGCCTTCTTGACGAGTTCTTCTGAGCGGGACTCTGGGGTTCGAAATGACCG
ACCAAGCGACGCCCAACCTGCCATCACGAGATTTCGATTCCACCGCCGCCTTCTATGAAAGGTTGGGCTT
CGGAATCGTTTTCCGGGACGCCGGCTGGATGATCCTCCAGCGCGGGGATCTCATGCTGGAGTTCTTCGCC
CACCCCAACTTGTTTATTGCAGCTTATAATGGTTACAAATAAAGCAATAGCATCACAAATTTCACAAATA
AAGCATTTTTTTCACTGCATTCTAGTTGTGGTTTGTCCAAACTCATCAATGTATCTTATCATGTCTGTAT
ACCGTCGACCTCTAGCTAGAGCTTGGCGTAATCATGGTCATAGCTGTTTCCTGTGTGAAATTGTTATCCG
CTCACAATTCCACACAACATACGAGCCGGAAGCATAAAGTGTAAAGCCTGGGGTGCCTAATGAGTGAGCT
AACTCACATTAATTGCGTTGCGCTCACTGCCCGCTTTCCAGTCGGGAAACCTGTCGTGCCAGCTGCATTA
ATGAATCGGCCAACGCGCGGGGAGAGGCGGTTTGCGTATTGGGCGCTCTTCCGCTTCCTCGCTCACTGAC
TCGCTGCGCTCGGTCGTTCGGCTGCGGCGAGCGGTATCAGCTCACTCAAAGGCGGTAATACGGTTATCCA
CAGAATCAGGGGATAACGCAGGAAAGAACATGTGAGCAAAAGGCCAGCAAAAGGCCAGGAACCGTAAAAA
GGCCGCGTTGCTGGCGTTTTTCCATAGGCTCCGCCCCCCTGACGAGCATCACAAAAATCGACGCTCAAGT
CAGAGGTGGCGAAACCCGACAGGACTATAAAGATACCAGGCGTTTCCCCCTGGAAGCTCCCTCGTGCGCT
CTCCTGTTCCGACCCTGCCGCTTACCGGATACCTGTCCGCCTTTCTCCCTTCGGGAAGCGTGGCGCTTTC
TCATAGCTCACGCTGTAGGTATCTCAGTTCGGTGTAGGTCGTTCGCTCCAAGCTGGGCTGTGTGCACGAA
CCCCCCGTTCAGCCCGACCGCTGCGCCTTATCCGGTAACTATCGTCTTGAGTCCAACCCGGTAAGACACG
ACTTATCGCCACTGGCAGCAGCCACTGGTAACAGGATTAGCAGAGCGAGGTATGTAGGCGGTGCTACAGA
GTTCTTGAAGTGGTGGCCTAACTACGGCTACACTAGAAGAACAGTATTTGGTATCTGCGCTCTGCTGAAG
CCAGTTACCTTCGGAAAAAGAGTTGGTAGCTCTTGATCCGGCAAACAAACCACCGCTGGTAGCGGTGGTT
TTTTTGTTTGCAAGCAGCAGATTACGCGCAGAAAAAAAGGATCTCAAGAAGATCCTTTGATCTTTTCTAC
GGGGTCTGACGCTCAGTGGAACGAAAACTCACGTTAAGGGATTTTGGTCATGAGATTATCAAAAAGGATC
TTCACCTAGATCCTTTTAAATTAAAAATGAAGTTTTAAATCAATCTAAAGTATATATGAGTAAACTTGGT
CTGACAGTTACCAATGCTTAATCAGTGAGGCACCTATCTCAGCGATCTGTCTATTTCGTTCATCCATAGT
TGCCTGACTCCCCGTCGTGTAGATAACTACGATACGGGAGGGCTTACCATCTGGCCCCAGTGCTGCAATG
ATACCGCGAGACCCACGCTCACCGGCTCCAGATTTATCAGCAATAAACCAGCCAGCCGGAAGGGCCGAGC
GCAGAAGTGGTCCTGCAACTTTATCCGCCTCCATCCAGTCTATTAATTGTTGCCGGGAAGCTAGAGTAAG
TAGTTCGCCAGTTAATAGTTTGCGCAACGTTGTTGCCATTGCTACAGGCATCGTGGTGTCACGCTCGTCG
TTTGGTATGGCTTCATTCAGCTCCGGTTCCCAACGATCAAGGCGAGTTACATGATCCCCCATGTTGTGCA
AAAAAGCGGTTAGCTCCTTCGGTCCTCCGATCGTTGTCAGAAGTAAGTTGGCCGCAGTGTTATCACTCAT
GGTTATGGCAGCACTGCATAATTCTCTTACTGTCATGCCATCCGTAAGATGCTTTTCTGTGACTGGTGAG
TACTCAACCAAGTCATTCTGAGAATAGTGTATGCGGCGACCGAGTTGCTCTTGCCCGGCGTCAATACGGG
ATAATACCGCGCCACATAGCAGAACTTTAAAAGTGCTCATCATTGGAAAACGTTCTTCGGGGCGAAAACT
CTCAAGGATCTTACCGCTGTTGAGATCCAGTTCGATGTAACCCACTCGTGCACCCAACTGATCTTCAGCA
TCTTTTACTTTCACCAGCGTTTCTGGGTGAGCAAAAACAGGAAGGCAAAATGCCGCAAAAAAGGGAATAA
GGGCGACACGGAAATGTTGAATACTCATACTCTTCCTTTTTCAATATTATTGAAGCATTTATCAGGGTTA
TTGTCTCATGAGCGGATACATATTTGAATGTATTTAGAAAAATAAACAAATAGGGGTTCCGCGCACATTT
CCCCGAAAAGTGCCACCTGACGTCGACGGATCGGGAGATCTCCCGATCCCCTATGGTGCACTCTCAGTAC
AATCTGCTCTGATGCCGCATAGTTAAGCCAGTATCTGCTCCCTGCTTGTGTGTTGGAGGTCGCTGAGTAG
TGCGCGAGCAAAATTTAAGCTACAACAAGGCAAGGCTTGACCGACAATTGCATGAAGAATCTGCTTAGGG
TTAGGCGTTTTGCGCTGCTTCGCGATGTACGGGCCAGATATACGCGTTGACATTGATTATTGACTAGTTA
TTAATAGTAATCAATTACGGGGTCATTAGTTCATAGCCCATATATGGAGTTCCGCGTTACATAACTTACG
GTAAATGGCCCGCCTGGCTGACCGCCCAACGACCCCCGCCCATTGACGTCAATAATGACGTATGTTCCCA
TAGTAACGCCAATAGGGACTTTCCATTGACGTCAATGGGTGGAGTATTTACGGTAAACTGCCCACTTGGC
AGTACATCAAGTGTATCATATGCCAAGTACGCCCCCTATTGACGTCAATGACGGTAAATGGCCCGCCTGG
CATTATGCCCAGTACATGACCTTATGGGACTTTCCTACTTGGCAGTACATCTACGTATTAGTCATCGCTA
TTACCATGGTGATGCGGTTTTGGCAGTACATCAATGGGCGTGGATAGCGGTTTGACTCACGGGGATTTCC
AAGTCTCCACCCCATTGACGTCAATGGGAGTTTGTTTTGGCACCAAAATCAACGGGACTTTCCAAAATGT
CGTAACAACTCCGCCCCATTGACGCAAATGGGCGGTAGGCGTGTACGGTGGGAGGTCTATATAAGCAGAG
CTCTCTGGCTAACTAGAGAACCCACTGCTTACTGGCTTATCGAAATTAATACGACTCACTATAGGGAGAC
CCAAGCTTATCGATACCGTCGACGCTAGCTCTGCCAAAGTTGAGCGTTTATTCTGAGCTTCTGCAAAAAG
AACAAGAAGGGTACCGAGCTCGGATCCACTAGTAACGGCCGCCAGTGTGCTGGAATTCTGCAGATATCCA
TGGCGGCCGCCGCCGCCATGCCCCGCCACCACGCGGGAGGAGAGGAGGGCGGCGCCGCCGGGCTCTGGGT
GAAGAGCGGCGCAGCGGCGGCGGCGGCGGGCGGGGGGCGCTTGGGCAGCGGCATGAAGGATGTGGAGTCG
GGCCGGGGCAGGGTGCTGCTGAACTCGGCAGCCGCCAGGGGCGACGGCCTGCTACTGCTGGGCACCCGCG
CGGCCACGCTTGGTGGCGGCGGCGGTGGCCTGAGGGAGAGCCGCCGGGGCAAGCAGGGGGCCCGGATGAG
CCTGCTGGGGAAGCCGCTCTCTTACACGAGTAGCCAGAGCTGCCGGCGCAACGTCAAGTACCGGCGGGTG
CAGAACTACCTGTACAACGTGCTGGAGAGACCCCGCGGCTGGGCGTTCATCTACCACGCTTTCGTTTTTC
TCCTTGTCTTTGGTTGCTTGATTTTGTCAGTGTTTTCTACCATCCCTGAGCACACAAAATTGGCCTCAAG
TTGCCTCTTGATCCTGGAGTTCGTGATGATTGTCGTCTTTGGTTTGGAGTTCATCATTCGAATCTGGTCT
GCGGGTTGCTGTTGTCGATATAGAGGATGGCAAGGAAGACTGAGGTTTGCTCGAAAGCCCTTCTGTGTTA
TAGATACCATTGTTCTTATCGCTTCAATAGCAGTTGTTTCTGCAAAAACTCAGGGTAATATTTTTGCCAC
GTCTGCACTCAGAAGTCTCCGTTTCCTACAGATCCTCCGCATGGTGCGCATGGACCGAAGGGGAGGCACT
TGGAAATTACTGGGTTCAGTGGTTTATGCTCACAGCAAGGAATTAATCACAGCTTGGTACATAGGATTTT
TGGTTCTTATTTTTTCGTCTTTCCTTGTCTATCTGGTGGAAAAGGATGCCAATAAAGAGTTTTCTACATA
TGCAGATGCTCTCTGGTGGGGCACAATTACATTGACAACTATTGGCTATGGAGACAAAACTCCCCTAACT
TGGCTGGGAAGATTGCTTTCTGCAGGCTTTGCACTCCTTGGCATTTCTTTCTTTGCACTTCCTGCCGGCA
TTCTTGGCTCAGGTTTTGCATTAAAAGTACAAGAACAACACCGCCAGAAACACTTTGAGAAAAGAAGGAA
CCCAGCTGCCAACCTCATTCAGTGTGTTTGGCGTAGTTACGCAGCTGATGAGAAATCTGTTTCCATTGCA
ACCTGGAAGCCACACTTGAAGGCCTTGCACACCTGCAGCCCTACCAAGAAAGAACAAGGGGAAGCATCAA
GCAGTTGGGGACAGTGGACATTGCGTCAGAAGCTAAGTTTTAAGGAGCGAGTGCGCATGGCTATCCCCAG
GGGCCAGAGTATTAAGAGCCGACAAGCCTCAGTAGGTGACAGGAGGTCCCCAAGCACCGACATCACAGCC
GAGGGCAGTCCCACCAAAGTGCAGAAGAGCTGGAGCTTCAACGACCGAACCCGCTTCCGGCCCTCGCTGC
GCCTCAAAAGTTCTCAGCCAAAACCAGTGATAGATGCTGACACAGCCCTTGGCACTGATGATGTATATGA
TGAAAAAGGATGCCAGTGTGATGTATCAGTGGAAGACCTCACCCCACCACTTAAAACTGTCATTCGAGCT
ATCAGAATTATGAAATTTCATGTTGCAAAACGGAAGTTTAAGGAAACATTACGTCCATATGATGTAAAAG
ATGTCATTGAACAATATTCTGCTGGTCATCTGGACATGTTGTGTAGAATTAAAAGCCTTCAAACACGTGT
TGATCAAATTCTTGGAAAAGGGCAAATCACATCAGATAAGAAGAGCCGAGAGAAAATAACAGCAGAACAT
GAGACCACAGACGATCTCAGTATGCTCGGTCGGGTGGTCAAGGTTGAAAAACAGGTACAGTCCATAGAAT
CCAAGCTGGACTGCCTACTAGACATCTATCAACAGGTCCTTCGGAAAGGCTCTGCCTCAGCCCTCGCTTT
GGCTTCATTCCAGATCCCACCTTTTGAATGTGAACAGACATCTGACTATCAAAGCCCTGTGGATAGCAAA
GATCTTTCGGGTTCCGCACAAAACAGTGGCTGCTTATCCAGATCAACTAGTGCCAACATCTCGAGAGGCC
TGCAGTTCATTCTGACGCCAAATGAGTTCAGTGCCCAGACTTTCTACGCGCTTAGCCCTACTATGCACAG
TCAAGCAACACAGGTGCCAATTAGTCAAAGCGATGGCTCAGCAGTGGCAGCCACCAACACCATTGCAAAC
CAAATAAATACGGCACCCAAGCCAGCAGCCCCAACAACTTTACAGATCCCACCTCCTCTCCCAGCCATCA
AGCATCTGCCCAGGCCAGAAACTCTGCACCCTAACCCTGCAGGCTTACAGGAAAGCATTTCTGACGTCAC
CACCTGCCTTGTTGCCTCCAAGGAAAATGTTCAGGTTGCACAGTCAAATCTCACCAAGGACCGTTCTATG
AGGAAAAGCTTTGACATGGGAGGAGAAACTCTGTTGTCTGTCTGTCCCATGGTGCCGAAGGACTTGGGCA
AATCTTTGTCTGTGCAAAACCTGATCAGGTCGACCGAGGAACTGAATATACAACTTTCAGGGAGTGAGTC
AAGTGGCTCCAGAGGCAGCCAAGATTTTTACCCCAAATGGAGGGAATCCAAATTGTTTATAACTGATGAA
GAGGTGGGTCCCGAAGAGACAGAGACAGACACTTTTGATGCCGCACCGCAGCCTGCCAGGGAAGCTGCCT
TTGCATCAGACTCTCTAAGGACTGGAAGGTCACGATCATCTCAGAGCATTTGTAAGGCAGGAGAAAGTAC
AGATGCCCTCAGCTTGCCTCATGTCAAACTGAAATAAGTTCTTCATTTTCTTTCCAGGCATAGCAGTTCT
TTAGCCATACATATCATTGCATGAACTATTTCGAAAGCCCTTCTAAAAAGTTGAAATTGCAAGAATCGGG
AAGAACATGAAAGGCAGTTTATAAGCCCGTTACCTTTTAATTGCATGAAAATGCATGTTTAGGGATGGCT
AAAATTCCAAGGTGCATCGACATTAACCCACTCATTTAGTAATGTACCTTGAGTTAAAAAGCCTGAGAAA
CCAAACACAGCTAATGCTATGGGGTGTATGAATATGTCAAGTTTAGGTCATTTAGAAGATTTGACACTGT
ATTTTGAAATTATGGGAGTAAACACCTTCAAATTTCAGGCATTTCTGCTTTGTGACTAAATACAAACTAC
ATTTTCAAGATTAGGCCATAATGTATATTTAAACACAATGGCTATCAACAGCTGCTAATAAGGTATCAAC
TAAAGCAGAATTGGGGAATAATAGAAATGGCTGCTTATTTCAAGATATATTTGCCAACCCATTCCTATTC
AGTCATTTTATTATTAATGTAATTTGAATGTCAATTTGTGTGCTTTTGGTGATTTAGCGCCCGGGATCCG
CCCCTCTCCCTCCCCCC
